>Addgene plasmid #75540 | SGK3 gRNA (BRDN0001146019) | addgene full sequence | sequence record 184084 | Addgene Assembled Sequence
CCCGGGTGCAAAGATGGATAAAGTTTTAAACAGAGAGGAATCTTTGCAGCTAATGGACCTTCTAGGTCTT
GAAAGGAGTGGGAATTGGCTCCGGTGCCCGTCAGTGGGCAGAGCGCACATCGCCCACAGTCCCCGAGAAG
TTGGGGGGAGGGGTCGGCAATTGATCCGGTGCCTAGAGAAGGTGGCGCGGGGTAAACTGGGAAAGTGATG
TCGTGTACTGGCTCCGCCTTTTTCCCGAGGGTGGGGGAGAACCGTATATAAGTGCAGTAGTCGCCGTGAA
CGTTCTTTTTCGCAACGGGTTTGCCGCCAGAACACAGGTAAGTGCCGTGTGTGGTTCCCGCGGGCCTGGC
CTCTTTACGGGTTATGGCCCTTGCGTGCCTTGAATTACTTCCACCTGGCTGCAGTACGTGATTCTTGATC
CCGAGCTTCGGGTTGGAAGTGGGTGGGAGAGTTCGAGGCCTTGCGCTTAAGGAGCCCCTTCGCCTCGTGC
TTGAGTTGAGGCCTGGCCTGGGCGCTGGGGCCGCCGCGTGCGAATCTGGTGGCACCTTCGCGCCTGTCTC
GCTGCTTTCGATAAGTCTCTAGCCATTTAAAATTTTTGATGACCTGCTGCGACGCTTTTTTTCTGGCAAG
ATAGTCTTGTAAATGCGGGCCAAGATCTGCACACTGGTATTTCGGTTTTTGGGGCCGCGGGCGGCGACGG
GGCCCGTGCGTCCCAGCGCACATGTTCGGCGAGGCGGGGCCTGCGAGCGCGGCCACCGAGAATCGGACGG
GGGTAGTCTCAAGCTGGCCGGCCTGCTCTGGTGCCTGGCCTCGCGCCGCCGTGTATCGCCCCGCCCTGGG
CGGCAAGGCTGGCCCGGTCGGCACCAGTTGCGTGAGCGGAAAGATGGCCGCTTCCCGGCCCTGCTGCAGG
GAGCTCAAAATGGAGGACGCGGCGCTCGGGAGAGCGGGCGGGTGAGTCACCCACACAAAGGAAAAGGGCC
TTTCCGTCCTCAGCCGTCGCTTCATGTGACTCCACGGAGTACCGGGCGCCGTCCAGGCACCTCGATTAGT
TCTCGAGCTTTTGGAGTACGTCGTCTTTAGGTTGGGGGGAGGGGTTTTATGCGATGGAGTTTCCCCACAC
TGAGTGGGTGGAGACTGAAGTTAGGCCAGCTTGGCACTTGATGTAATTCTCCTTGGAATTTGCCCTTTTT
GAGTTTGGATCTTGGTTCATTCTCAAGCCTCAGACAGTGGTTCAAAGTTTTTTTCTTCCATTTCAGGTGT
CGTGACGTACGGCCACCATGACCGAGTACAAGCCCACGGTGCGCCTCGCCACCCGCGACGACGTCCCCAG
GGCCGTACGCACCCTCGCCGCCGCGTTCGCCGACTACCCCGCCACGCGCCACACCGTCGATCCGGACCGC
CACATCGAGCGGGTCACCGAGCTGCAAGAACTCTTCCTCACGCGCGTCGGGCTCGACATCGGCAAGGTGT
GGGTCGCGGACGACGGCGCCGCCGTGGCGGTCTGGACCACGCCGGAGAGCGTCGAAGCGGGGGCGGTGTT
CGCCGAGATCGGCCCGCGCATGGCCGAGTTGAGCGGTTCCCGGCTGGCCGCGCAGCAACAGATGGAAGGC
CTCCTGGCGCCGCACCGGCCCAAGGAGCCCGCGTGGTTCCTGGCCACCGTCGGAGTCTCGCCCGACCACC
AGGGCAAGGGTCTGGGCAGCGCCGTCGTGCTCCCCGGAGTGGAGGCGGCCGAGCGCGCCGGGGTGCCCGC
CTTCCTGGAGACCTCCGCGCCCCGCAACCTCCCCTTCTACGAGCGGCTCGGCTTCACCGTCACCGCCGAC
GTCGAGGTGCCCGAAGGACCGCGCACCTGGTGCATGACCCGCAAGCCCGGTGCCTGAACGCGTTAAGTCG
ACAATCAACCTCTGGATTACAAAATTTGTGAAAGATTGACTGGTATTCTTAACTATGTTGCTCCTTTTAC
GCTATGTGGATACGCTGCTTTAATGCCTTTGTATCATGCTATTGCTTCCCGTATGGCTTTCATTTTCTCC
TCCTTGTATAAATCCTGGTTGCTGTCTCTTTATGAGGAGTTGTGGCCCGTTGTCAGGCAACGTGGCGTGG
TGTGCACTGTGTTTGCTGACGCAACCCCCACTGGTTGGGGCATTGCCACCACCTGTCAGCTCCTTTCCGG
GACTTTCGCTTTCCCCCTCCCTATTGCCACGGCGGAACTCATCGCCGCCTGCCTTGCCCGCTGCTGGACA
GGGGCTCGGCTGTTGGGCACTGACAATTCCGTGGTGTTGTCGGGGAAATCATCGTCCTTTCCTTGGCTGC
TCGCCTGTGTTGCCACCTGGATTCTGCGCGGGACGTCCTTCTGCTACGTCCCTTCGGCCCTCAATCCAGC
GGACCTTCCTTCCCGCGGCCTGCTGCCGGCTCTGCGGCCTCTTCCGCGTCTTCGCCTTCGCCCTCAGACG
AGTCGGATCTCCCTTTGGGCCGCCTCCCCGCGTCGACTTTAAGACCAATGACTTACAAGGCAGCTGTAGA
TCTTAGCCACTTTTTAAAAGAAAAGGGGGGACTGGAAGGGCTAATTCACTCCCAACGAAGACAAGATCTG
CTTTTTGCTTGTACTGGGTCTCTCTGGTTAGACCAGATCTGAGCCTGGGAGCTCTCTGGCTAACTAGGGA
ACCCACTGCTTAAGCCTCAATAAAGCTTGCCTTGAGTGCTTCAAGTAGTGTGTGCCCGTCTGTTGTGTGA
CTCTGGTAACTAGAGATCCCTCAGACCCTTTTAGTCAGTGTGGAAAATCTCTAGCAGTACGTATAGTAGT
TCATGTCATCTTATTATTCAGTATTTATAACTTGCAAAGAAATGAATATCAGAGAGTGAGAGGAACTTGT
TTATTGCAGCTTATAATGGTTACAAATAAAGCAATAGCATCACAAATTTCACAAATAAAGCATTTTTTTC
ACTGCATTCTAGTTGTGGTTTGTCCAAACTCATCAATGTATCTTATCATGTCTGGCTCTAGCTATCCCGC
CCCTAACTCCGCCCATCCCGCCCCTAACTCCGCCCAGTTCCGCCCATTCTCCGCCCCATGGCTGACTAAT
TTTTTTTATTTATGCAGAGGCCGAGGCCGCCTCGGCCTCTGAGCTATTCCAGAAGTAGTGAGGAGGCTTT
TTTGGAGGCCTAGGGACGTACCCAATTCGCCCTATAGTGAGTCGTATTACGCGCGCTCACTGGCCGTCGT
TTTACAACGTCGTGACTGGGAAAACCCTGGCGTTACCCAACTTAATCGCCTTGCAGCACATCCCCCTTTC
GCCAGCTGGCGTAATAGCGAAGAGGCCCGCACCGATCGCCCTTCCCAACAGTTGCGCAGCCTGAATGGCG
AATGGG
[124 nt withheld, positions 3367-3490]
C
[91 nt withheld, positions 3492-3582]
A
[49 nt withheld, positions 3584-3632]
CCTTTGACGTTGGAGTCCACGTTCTTT
[37 nt withheld, positions 3660-3696]
ACCCTATCTCGGTCTATTCTTTTGATTTATAAGGGATTTTGCCGATTTCGGCCTATTGGTTAAAAAATGA
GCTGATTTAACAAAAATTTAACGCGAATTTTAACAAAATATTAACGCTTACAATTTAGGTGGCACTTTTC
GGGGAAATGTGCGCGGAACCCCTATTTGTTTATTTTTCTAAATACATTCAAATATGTATCCGCTCATGAG
ACAATAACCCTGATAAATGCTTCAATAATATTGAAAAAGGAAGAGTATGAGTATTCAACATTTCCGTGTC
GCCCTTATTCCCTTTTTTGCGGCATTTTGCCTTCCTGTTTTTGCTCACCCAGAAACGCTGGTGAAAGTAA
AAGATGCTGAAGATCAGTTGGGTGCACGAGTGGGTTACATCGAACTGGATCTCAACAGCGGTAAGATCCT
TGAGAGTTTTCGCCCCGAAGAACGTTTTCCAATGATGAGCACTTTTAAAGTTCTGCTATGTGGCGCGGTA
TTATCCCGTATTGACGCCGGGCAAGAGCAACTCGGTCGCCGCATACACTATTCTCAGAATGACTTGGTTG
AGTACTCACCAGTCACAGAAAAGCATCTTACGGATGGCATGACAGTAAGAGAATTATGCAGTGCTGCCAT
AACCATGAGTGATAACACTGCGGCCAACTTACTTCTGACAACGATCGGAGGACCGAAGGAGCTAACCGCT
TTTTTGCACAACATGGGGGATCATGTAACTCGCCTTGATCGTTGGGAACCGGAGCTGAATGAAGCCATAC
CAAACGACGAGCGTGACACCACGATGCCTGTAGCAATGGCAACAACGTTGCGCAAACTATTAACTGGCGA
ACTACTTACTCTAGCTTCCCGGCAACAATTAATAGACTGGATGGAGGCGGATAAAGTTGCAGGACCACTT
CTGCGCTCGGCCCTTCCGGCTGGCTGGTTTATTGCTGATAAATCTGGAGCCGGTGAGCGTGGGTCTCGCG
GTATCATTGCAGCACTGGGGCCAGATGGTAAGCCCTCCCGTATCGTAGTTATCTACACGACGGGGAGTCA
GGCAACTATGGATGAACGAAATAGACAGATCGCTGAGATAGGTGCCTCACTGATTAAGCATTGGTAACTG
TCAGACCAAGTTTACTCATATATACTTTAGATTGATTTAAAACTTCATTTTTAATTTAAAAGGATCTAGG
TGAAGATCCTTTTTGATAATCTCATGACCAAAATCCCTTAACGTGAGTTTTCGTTCCACTGAGCGTCAGA
CCCCGTAGAAAAGATCAAAGGATCTTCTTGAGATCCTTTTTTTCTGCGCGTAATCTGCTGCTTGCAAACA
AAAAAACCACCGCTACCAGCGGTGGTTTGTTTGCCGGATCAAGAGCTACCAACTCTTTTTCCGAAGGTAA
CTGGCTTCAGCAGAGCGCAGATACCAAATACTGTTCTTCTAGTGTAGCCGTAGTTAGGCCACCACTTCAA
GAACTCTGTAGCACCGCCTACATACCTCGCTCTGCTAATCCTGTTACCAGTGGCTGCTGCCAGTGGCGAT
AAGTCGTGTCTTACCGGGTTGGACTCAAGACGATAGTTACCGGATAAGGCGCAGCGGTCGGGCTGAACGG
GGGGTTCGTGCACACAGCCCAGCTTGGAGCGAACGACCTACACCGAACTGAGATACCTACAGCGTGAGCT
ATGAGAAAGCGCCACGCTTCCCGAAGGGAGAAAGGCGGACAGGTATCCGGTAAGCGGCAGGGTCGGAACA
GGAGAGCGCACGAGGGAGCTTCCAGGGGGAAACGCCTGGTATCTTTATAGTCCTGTCGGGTTTCGCCACC
TCTGACTTGAGCGTCGATTTTTGTGATGCTCGTCAGGGGGGCGGAGCCTATGGAAAAACGCCAGCAACGC
GGCCTTTTTACGGTTCCTGGCCTTTTGCTGGCCTTTTGCTCACATGTTCTTTCCTGCGTTATCCCCTGAT
TCTGTGGATAACCGTATTACCGCCTTTGAGTGAGCTGATACCGCTCGCCGCAGCCGAACGACCGAGCGCA
GCGAGTCAGTGAGCGAGGAAGCGGAAGAGCGCCCAATACGCAAACCGCCTCTCCCCGCGCGTTGGCCGAT
TCATTAATGCAGCTGGCACGACAGGTTTCCCGACTGGAAAGCGGGCAGTGAGCGCAACGCAATTAATGTG
AGTTAGCTCACTCATTAGGCACCCCAGGCTTTACACTTTATGCTTCCGGCTCGTATGTTGTGTGGAATTG
TGAGCGGATAACAATTTCACACAGGAAACAGCTATGACCATGATTACGCCAAGCGCGCAATTAACCCTCA
CTAAAGGGAACAAAAGCTGGAGCTGCAAGCTTAATGTAGTCTTATGCAATACTCTTGTAGTCTTGCAACA
TGGTAACGATGAGTTAGCAACATGCCTTACAAGGAGAGAAAAAGCACCGTGCATGCCGATTGGTGGAAGT
AAGGTGGTACGATCGTGCCTTATTAGGAAGGCAACAGACGGGTCTGACATGGATTGGACGAACCACTGAA
TTGCCGCATTGCAGAGATATTGTATTTAAGTGCCTAGCTCGATACATAAACGGGTCTCTCTGGTTAGACC
AGATCTGAGCCTGGGAGCTCTCTGGCTAACTAGGGAACCCACTGCTTAAGCCTCAATAAAGCTTGCCTTG
AGTGCTTCAAGTAGTGTGTGCCCGTCTGTTGTGTGACTCTGGTAACTAGAGATCCCTCAGACCCTTTTAG
TCAGTGTGGAAAATCTCTAGCAGTGGCGCCCGAACAGGGACTTGAAAGCGAAAGGGAAACCAGAGGAGCT
CTCTCGACGCAGGACTCGGCTTGCTGAAGCGCGCACGGCAAGAGGCGAGGGGCGGCGACTGGTGAGTACG
CCAAAAATTTTGACTAGCGGAGGCTAGAAGGAGAGAGATGGGTGCGAGAGCGTCAGTATTAAGCGGGGGA
GAATTAGATCGCGATGGGAAAAAATTCGGTTAAGGCCAGGGGGAAAGAAAAAATATAAATTAAAACATAT
AGTATGGGCAAGCAGGGAGCTAGAACGATTCGCAGTTAATCCTGGCCTGTTAGAAACATCAGAAGGCTGT
AGACAAATACTGGGACAGCTACAACCATCCCTTCAGACAGGATCAGAAGAACTTAGATCATTATATAATA
CAGTAGCAACCCTCTATTGTGTGCATCAAAGGATAGAGATAAAAGACACCAAGGAAGCTTTAGACAAGAT
AGAGGAAGAGCAAAACAAAAGTAAGACCACCGCACAGCAAGCGGCCGCTGATCTTCAGACCTGGAGGAGG
AGATATGAGGGACAATTGGAGAAGTGAATTATATAAATATAAAGTAGTAAAAATTGAACCATTAGGAGTA
GCACCCACCAAGGCAAAGAGAAGAGTGGTGCAGAGAGAAAAAAGAGCAGTGGGAATAGGAGCTTTGTTCC
TTGGGTTCTTGGGAGCAGCAGGAAGCACTATGGGCGCAGCGTCAATGACGCTGACGGTACAGGCCAGACA
ATTATTGTCTGGTATAGTGCAGCAGCAGAACAATTTGCTGAGGGCTATTGAGGCGCAACAGCATCTGTTG
CAACTCACAGTCTGGGGCATCAAGCAGCTCCAGGCAAGAATCCTGGCTGTGGAAAGATACCTAAAGGATC
AACAGCTCCTGGGGATTTGGGGTTGCTCTGGAAAACTCATTTGCACCACTGCTGTGCCTTGGAATGCTAG
TTGGAGTAATAAATCTCTGGAACAGATTTGGAATCACACGACCTGGATGGAGTGGGACAGAGAAATTAAC
AATTACACAAGCTTAATACACTCCTTAATTGAAGAATCGCAAAACCAGCAAGAAAAGAATGAACAAGAAT
TATTGGAATTAGATAAATGGGCAAGTTTGTGGAATTGGTTTAACATAACAAATTGGCTGTGGTATATAAA
ATTATTCATAATGATAGTAGGAGGCTTGGTAGGTTTAAGAATAGTTTTTGCTGTACTTTCTATAGTGAAT
AGAGTTAGGCAGGGATATTCACCATTATCGTTTCAGACCCACCTCCCAACCCCGAGGGGACCCAGAGAGG
GCCTATTTCCCATGATTCCTTCATATTTGCATATACGATACAAGGCTGTTAGAGAGATAATTAGAATTAA
TTTGACTGTAAACACAAAGATATTAGTACAAAATACGTGACGTAGAAAGTAATAATTTCTTGGGTAGTTT
GCAGTTTTAAAATTATGTTTTAAAATGGACTATCATATGCTTACCGTAACTTGAAAGTATTTCGATTTCT
TGGCTTTATATATCTTGTGGAAAGGACGAAACACCGTGTCCCACAAAATGTGGTAGGTTTTAGAGCTAGA
AATAGCAAGTTAAAATAAGGCTAGTCCGTTATCAACTTGAAAAAGTGGCACCGAGTCGGTGCTTTTTTAA
GCTTGGCGTAACTAGATCTTGAGACAAATGGCAGTATTCATCCACAATTTTAAAAGAAAAGGGGGGATTG
GGGGGTACAGTGCAGGGGAAAGAATAGTAGACATAATAGCAACAGACATACAAACTAAAGAATTACAAAA
ACAAATTACAAAAATTCAAAATTTTCGGGTTTATTACAGGGACAGCAGAGATCCACTTTGGCGCCGGCTC
GAGGGGG
Features (pLannotate 1.2.2; 29 found; start..end, strand, type, name):
     14..80      +  CDS            small t antigen (fragment): SV40 (simian virus 40) small t antigen
    106..317     +  promoter       EF-1α core promoter: core promoter for human elongation factor EF-1α
    318..1256    +  intron         EF-1α intron A: intron upstream of the start codon of human EF-1α
   1278..1877    +  CDS            PuroR (fragment): puromycin N-acetyltransferase; pac from Streptomyces; confers resistance to puromycin
   1893..2481    +  misc_feature   WPRE: woodchuck hepatitis virus posttranscriptional regulatory element
   2532..2551    +  misc_feature   cPPT/CTS (fragment): central polypurine tract and central termination sequence of HIV-1
   2553..2786    +  LTR            3' LTR (ΔU3): self-inactivating 3' long terminal repeat (LTR) from HIV-1
   2864..2985    +  polyA_signal   SV40 poly(A) signal: SV40 polyadenylation signal
   3025..3160    +  rep_origin     SV40 ori: SV40 origin of replication
   3181..3199    -  promoter       T7 promoter: promoter for bacteriophage T7 RNA polymerase
   3207..3362    +  CDS            lacZα (fragment): LacZα fragment of β-galactosidase; lacZ fragment
   3367..3795    +  rep_origin     f1 ori (sequence partly withheld): f1 bacteriophage origin of replication; arrow indicates direction of (+) strand synthesis
   3848..3952    +  promoter       AmpR promoter: bla
   3953..4813    +  CDS            AmpR: β-lactamase; bla; confers resistance to ampicillin, carbenicillin, and related antibiotics
   4984..5572    +  rep_origin     ori: high-copy-number ColE1/pMB1/pBR322/pUC origin of replication
   5755..5847    +  CDS            lacI (fragment): lac repressor; lacI; The lac repressor binds to the lac operator to inhibit transcription in E. coli. This inhibition can be relieved by adding lactose or isopropyl-β-D-thiogalactopyranoside (IPTG).
   5860..5881    +  protein_bind   CAP binding site: CAP binding activates transcription in the presence of cAMP. E. coli catabolite activator protein
   5896..5926    +  promoter       lac promoter: promoter for the E. coli lac operon
   5934..5950    +  protein_bind   lac operator: The lac repressor binds to the lac operator to inhibit transcription in E. coli. This inhibition can be relieved by adding lactose or isopropyl-β-D-thiogalactopyranoside (IPTG). lac repressor encoded by lacI
   5995..6013    +  promoter       T3 promoter: promoter for bacteriophage T3 RNA polymerase
   6041..6267    +  promoter       RSV promoter: Rous sarcoma virus enhancer/promoter
   6268..6448    +  LTR            5' LTR (truncated): truncated 5' long terminal repeat (LTR) from HIV-1
   6495..6620    +  misc_feature   HIV-1 Ψ: packaging signal of human immunodeficiency virus type 1
   6604..6967    +  CDS            HIV-1 gag (fragment): gag protein from human immunodeficiency virus 1; gag
   7113..7346    +  misc_feature   RRE: The Rev response element (RRE) of HIV-1 allows for Rev-dependent mRNA export from the nucleus to the cytoplasm.
   7723..7749    +  CDS            Rev (fragment): human immunodeficiency virus 1 (HIV-1) Rev protein; rev; enhances nuclear export of unspliced and incompletely spliced viral mRNAs
   7753..7993    +  promoter       U6 promoter: RNA polymerase III promoter for human U6 snRNA
   8023..8098    +  misc_RNA       gRNA scaffold: guide RNA scaffold for the Streptococcus pyogenes CRISPR/Cas9 system
   8154..8271    +  misc_feature   cPPT/CTS: central polypurine tract and central termination sequence of HIV-1
