[The description below was written by a language model from this plasmid's Addgene catalogue record and pLannotate feature annotations shown in this document.]
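Description:
SGK3 gRNA (BRDN0001146019) is a third-generation lentiviral guide RNA plasmid built on the lentiGuide-Puro backbone and designed to target human SGK3, a serum/glucocorticoid-regulated kinase family member (the record also lists the C8orf44-SGK3 readthrough locus). It is propagated in E. coli as a high-copy plasmid through a ColE1/pUC-type origin with ampicillin selection from the β-lactamase gene. An f1 origin, an SV40 origin and poly(A) signal, and lac/T7/T3 remnants are also annotated as backbone carry-overs.

The lentiviral transfer cassette begins with an RSV promoter fused to a truncated HIV-1 5' LTR, which makes genomic RNA production Tat-independent. This is followed by the Ψ packaging signal with a partial gag sequence and the Rev response element for Rev-dependent nuclear export. Within the provirus, a human U6 RNA polymerase III promoter drives the SGK3-specific spacer joined to the Streptococcus pyogenes Cas9 guide RNA scaffold. A central polypurine tract lies downstream of the scaffold. Next, an EF-1α core promoter with its intron A expresses puromycin N-acetyltransferase, allowing puromycin selection of transduced mammalian cells. A WPRE enhances transcript expression, and the ΔU3 3' LTR renders the integrated vector self-inactivating.

The plasmid does not encode Cas9, so it must be paired with a separate Cas9 lentivector or used in cells that already express Cas9. The guide was designed against several SGK3 reference transcripts. It is an individual clone from a human kinome gRNA collection generated with optimized sgRNA design rules, and it is typically used for CRISPR knockout of SGK3.
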