Addgene plasmid #75540: SGK3 gRNA (BRDN0001146019)
Purpose: 3rd generation lentiviral gRNA plasmid targeting human SGK3
Depositing lab: John Doench & David Root. Depositing organization: Broad Institute. Publication: Optimized sgRNA design to maximize activity and minimize off-target effects of CRISPR-Cas9. Doench JG, Fusi N, Sullender M, Hegde M, Vaimberg EW, Donovan KF, Smith I, Tothova Z, Wilen C, Orchard R, Virgin HW, Listgarten J, Root DE. Nat Biotechnol. 2016 Jan 18. doi: 10.1038/nbt.3437. PubMed 26780180.
Backbone
  Vector backbone: lentiGuide-Puro
  Backbone manufacturer: Zhang Lab (Addgene plasmid # 52963)
  Vector type: Mammalian Expression, Lentiviral, CRISPR
  Selectable markers: Puromycin
Growth in bacteria
  Bacterial resistance: Ampicillin, 100 μg/mL
  Growth temperature: 37°C
  Growth strain: DH5alpha
  Copy number: High Copy
Gene/Insert
  Gene/Insert name: C8orf44-SGK3,SGK3 (alt names: SGK3; NM_001033578.2)
  gRNA/shRNA sequence: TGTCCCACAAAATGTGGTAG
  Species: H. sapiens (human)
  Entrez Gene: SGK3 (a.k.a. CISK, SGK2, SGKL)
  Promoter: hU6
  Cloning method: Unknown
  Sequencing primers: 5′ U6-F; 3′ pS2-R
Terms and licenses: Academic/Nonprofit Terms; Industry Terms: Not Available to Industry
Depositor comments: The gRNA was designed to target the following Genbank reference sequence(s): NM_001033578.2,NM_001204173.1,NM_013257.4,NM_170709.2. Note that this plasmid does NOT contain Cas9. It should be used in conjunction with lentiCas9-Blast (Addgene #52962) or otherwise with cell lines already expressing Cas9. Browse the full kinome gRNA library at http://www.addgene.org/pooled-library/broadgpp-human-kinome/ or visit http://www.broadinstitute.org/rnai/public/ for detailed protocols and information.
How to cite: SGK3 gRNA (BRDN0001146019) was a gift from John Doench & David Root (Addgene plasmid # 75540 ; http://n2t.net/addgene:75540 ; RRID:Addgene_75540)
