>Addgene plasmid #75540 | SGK3 gRNA (BRDN0001146019) | depositor partial sequence | sequence record 143000 | Target Sequence
TGTCCCACAAAATGTGGTAG
