>Addgene plasmid #75540 | SGK3 gRNA (BRDN0001146019) | addgene partial sequence | sequence record 184083 | hU6-F
AGAAAGTAATAATTTCTTGGGTAGTTTGCAGTTTTAAAATTATGTTTTAAAATGGACTATCATATGCTTA
CCGTAACTTGAAAGTATTTCGATTTCTTGGCTTTATATATCTTGTGGAAAGGACGAAACACCGTGTCCCA
CAAAATGTGGTAGGTTTTAGAGCTAGAAATAGCAAGTTAAAATAAGGCTAGTCCGTTATCAACTTGAAAA
AGTGGCACCGAGTCGGTGCTTTTTTAAGCTTGGCGTAACTAGATCTTGAGACAAATGGCAGTATTCATCC
ACAATTTTAAAAGAAAAGGGGGGATTGGGGGGTACAGTGCAGGGGAAAGAATAGTAGACATAATAGCAAC
AGACATACAAACTAAAGAATTACAAAAACAAATTACAAAAATTCAAAATTTTCGGGTTTATTACAGGGAC
AGCAGAGATCCACTTTGGCGCCGGCTCGAGGGGGCCCGGGTGCAAAGATGGATAAAGTTTTAAACAGAGA
GGAATCTTTGCAGCTAATGGACCTTCTAGGTCTTGAAAGGAGTGGGAATTGGCTCCGGTGCCCGTCAGTG
GGCAGAGCGC
